Addgene plasmid #235002: pDest17_THRAP3_THSD7A fusion protein LCD (663-955)
Purpose: Bacterial expression of N-terminally 6His tagged THRAP3_THSD7A (THRAP3) fusion protein LCD
Depositing lab: Tanja Mittag. Depositing organization: St. Jude Children's Research Hospital.
Backbone
  Vector backbone: pDest17
  Backbone manufacturer: GeneUniversal Inc.
  Vector type: Bacterial Expression
Growth in bacteria
  Bacterial resistance: Ampicillin, 100 μg/mL
  Growth temperature: 37°C
  Growth strain: DH5alpha
  Copy number: Low Copy
Gene/Insert
  Gene/Insert name: THRAP3_THSD7A (THRAP3) (Thyroid hormone receptor-associated protein)
  Species: H. sapiens (human)
  Entrez Gene: THRAP3 (a.k.a. BCLAF2, TRAP150); THSD7A
  Promoter: T7
  Tag / fusion protein: 6xHis-TEV (N terminal on backbone)
  Cloning method: Gateway Cloning
Resource information
  A portion of this plasmid was derived from a plasmid made by: Codon optimized gene synthesis
Terms and licenses: Academic/Nonprofit Terms; Industry Terms: Not Available to Industry
Depositor comments: TEV cleavage leaves N-terminal GS tag
How to cite: pDest17_THRAP3_THSD7A fusion protein LCD (663-955) was a gift from Tanja Mittag (Addgene plasmid # 235002 ; http://n2t.net/addgene:235002 ; RRID:Addgene_235002)
