[The description below was written by a language model from this plasmid's Addgene catalogue record and pLannotate feature annotations shown in this document.]
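Description:
pDest17_THRAP3_THSD7A fusion protein LCD (663-955) is a bacterial expression plasmid built on the Gateway destination vector pDest17, designed to produce a low-complexity domain (LCD; residues 663-955 per the construct name) from the human THRAP3_THSD7A fusion protein in E. coli. The annotated coding region matches THRAP3 (thyroid hormone receptor-associated protein 3, also called BCLAF2 or TRAP150), consistent with the catalogue labelling the segment as the THRAP3 portion. The insert came from codon-optimized gene synthesis and was introduced by Gateway recombination, so it is flanked by attB1 and attB2 sites.

Expression is driven by a T7 promoter followed by the phage T7 gene 10 ribosome binding site and ends at a T7 terminator, so it requires a host that supplies T7 RNA polymerase. The protein carries an N-terminal 6xHis tag for metal-affinity purification. The feature table detects this as a partial histidine-tag match. The TEV protease site listed in the catalogue is not annotated separately, and the depositor notes that TEV cleavage leaves a residual N-terminal GS. The backbone is pBR322-derived, with a ColE1/pMB1-type origin together with rop and the bom region, in keeping with the recorded low copy number. The expression cassette interrupts the tetracycline resistance gene, leaving only nonfunctional fragments on either side. Selection is by ampicillin through the β-lactamase gene and its own promoter. A short annotated fragment of a T7 gene 10-derived tag lies beyond attB2 and appears to be backbone remnant rather than part of the product. The record states only bacterial production of the tagged LCD as the purpose and does not describe downstream experiments.
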