Features (pLannotate 1.2.2; 17 found; start..end, strand, type, name):
     66..94      +  promoter       tet promoter: E. coli promoter for tetracycline efflux protein gene
    142..434     +  CDS            TcR (fragment): tetracycline efflux protein; tet; confers resistance to tetracycline
    460..507     -  terminator     T7 terminator: transcription terminator for bacteriophage T7 RNA polymerase
    515..564     -  CDS            SET1 (fragment): solubility-enhancement tag derived from T7 phage gene 10B
    574..598     +  protein_bind   attB2: mutant version of attB; recombination site for the Gateway® BP reaction BP Clonase™
    603..1490    -  CDS            THRAP3 (fragment): TR150_HUMAN - Also known as BCLAF2 From Homo sapiens (Human).
   1508..1532    -  protein_bind   attB1: mutant version of attB; recombination site for the Gateway® BP reaction BP Clonase™
   1541..1561    -  CDS            8xHis (fragment): 8xHis affinity tag
   1579..1601    -  RBS            RBS: efficient ribosome binding site from bacteriophage T7 gene 10 (Olins and Rangwala, 1989)
   1633..1651    -  promoter       T7 promoter: promoter for bacteriophage T7 RNA polymerase
   1673..2577    +  CDS            TcR (fragment): tetracycline efflux protein; tet; confers resistance to tetracycline
   2819..3199    -  CDS            YPB1_ECOLX: Protein predicted: Swiss-Prot protein existence level 4. From Escherichia coli.
   3216..3407    +  CDS            rop: Rop protein, which maintains plasmids at low copy number; rop
   3509..3648    +  misc_feature   bom: basis of mobility region from pBR322
   3834..4422    -  rep_origin     ori: high-copy-number ColE1/pMB1/pBR322/pUC origin of replication
   4593..5453    -  CDS            AmpR: β-lactamase; bla; confers resistance to ampicillin, carbenicillin, and related antibiotics
   5454..5558    -  promoter       AmpR promoter: bla
>Addgene plasmid #235002 | pDest17_THRAP3_THSD7A fusion protein LCD (663-955) | addgene full sequence | sequence record 468719 | Addgene NGS Result
TCATGACATTAACCTATAAAAATAGGCGTATCACGAGGCCCTTTCGTCTTCAAGAATTCTCATGTTTGAC
AGCTTATCATCGATAAGCTTTAATGCGGTAGTTTATCACAGTTAAATTGCTAACGCAGTCAGGCACCGTG
TATGAAATCTAACAATGCGCTCATCGTCATCCTCGGCACCGTCACCCTGGATGCTGTAGGCATAGGCTTG
GTTATGCCGGTACTGCCGGGCCTCTTGCGGGATATCGTCCATTCCGACAGCATCGCCAGTCACTATGGCG
TGCTGCTAGCGCTATATGCGTTGATGCAATTTCTATGCGCACCCGTTCTCGGAGCACTGTCCGACCGCTT
TGGCCGCCGCCCAGTCCTGCTCGCTTCGCTACTTGGAGCCACTATCGACTACGCGATCATGGCGACCACA
CCCGTCCTGTGGATATCCGGATATAGTTCCTCCTTTCAGCAAAAAACCCCTCAAGACCCGTTTAGAGGCC
CCAAGGGGTTATGCTAGTTATTGCTCAGCGGTGGCAGCAGCCAACTCAGCTTCCTTTCGGGCTTTGTTAG
CAGCCTCGAATCAACCACTTTGTACAAGAAAGCTGGGTTTTATTCGGTGGTCGGCTGAATATTATCTTTC
TCTTCACGATTTTCGGTACCACTTTCATCATCTTCAATTTCGCCTTCTTCACCAGAAAATTTATCATGGG
CCCATTTCGGGCTGGTGCTACTTTTACGAAACATAAAGCGTCCGCGACCACGCGGAAATGCACCGCGGCC
ACGGCCACGGCTAACCCATTTATCACTACCTTCGCCTTCACGGTCATCATGCAGGTAATATTTTTTGCTT
TTCGGGGTATATTCCGGATCCCATTCTTCTTCACGATTACGTTTCTGGAAATCGTTGTTGCTGTTGTTAT
TATTATTACCACTATAATTACCGCGGCCCCAACCGCGACCACGTGCGCGAAACTGAAAGGTACCACGTGC
ACGACCGCCGCCACGTTCGCTCGGACCCACAAAATCTTTGGTACCCAGGCGGCTTTTATCAAAACCGGTG
GTACTTTCTTCGCGTTCTTCGGTTTCTTCGGTATATTCTTCTGCTTTATAGCTATGACTACTCTGGCTAC
TACTGCTGCTACTGCGGCTACGATCGCGTGCGCGGCGGTGTTTTTTCTGTTTTTTGCTACCTTTATGGGT
TTTTTCGGTTTTTTCGGCGCTGCGTTCGCGGCTATGGCTGCTATCACGGCTATCAACGCTTTCACGGCTT
TTGCCACGTTTCAGATCGCGCTCTTTATGTTTTTTACGACGTTCAATATCCAGACGCAGATCCACCGGAT
CATCTTTATATTTGCCTTCGGCTTTATAACCCGGTTCACGCGGACTTTTCATTTCATCATGGGCCAGACC
ATGTTTACGAAAGGTACTCGGGCTAATATCAATACGACGATGAATTTCCGGACTTTTCTTATTTTTTGCG
GCTTCCTGTTCGCTGCCCTGGAAATACAGGTTTTCGGAGCCTGCTTTTTTGTACAAACTTGTTGATTCGA
GGTGATGGTGATGGTGATGGTAGTACGACATATGTATATCTCCTTCTTAAAGTTAAACAAAATTATTTCT
AGAGGGAAACCGTTGTGGTCTCCCTATAGTGAGTCGTATTAATTTCGCGGGATCGAGATCTCGATCCTCT
ACGCCGGACGCATCGTGGCCGGCATCACCGGCGCCACAGGTGCGGTTGCTGGCGCCTATATCGCCGACAT
CACCGATGGGGAAGATCGGGCTCGCCACTTCGGGCTCATGAGCGCTTGTTTCGGCGTGGGTATGGTGGCA
GGCCCCGTGGCCGGGGGACTGTTGGGCGCCATCTCCTTGCATGCACCATTCCTTGCGGCGGCGGTGCTCA
ACGGCCTCAACCTACTACTGGGCTGCTTCCTAATGCAGGAGTCGCATAAGGGAGAGCGTCGATCGACCGA
TGCCCTTGAGAGCCTTCAACCCAGTCAGCTCCTTCCGGTGGGCGCGGGGCATGACTATCGTCGCCGCACT
TATGACTGTCTTCTTTATCATGCAACTCGTAGGACAGGTGCCGGCAGCGCTCTGGGTCATTTTCGGCGAG
GACCGCTTTCGCTGGAGCGCGACGATGATCGGCCTGTCGCTTGCGGTATTCGGAATCTTGCACGCCCTCG
CTCAAGCCTTCGTCACTGGTCCCGCCACCAAACGTTTCGGCGAGAAGCAGGCCATTATCGCCGGCATGGC
GGCCGACGCGCTGGGCTACGTCTTGCTGGCGTTCGCGACGCGAGGCTGGATGGCCTTCCCCATTATGATT
CTTCTCGCTTCCGGCGGCATCGGGATGCCCGCGTTGCAGGCCATGCTGTCCAGGCAGGTAGATGACGACC
ATCAGGGACAGCTTCAAGGATCGCTCGCGGCTCTTACCAGCCTAACTTCGATCATTGGACCGCTGATCGT
CACGGCGATTTATGCCGCCTCGGCGAGCACATGGAACGGGTTGGCATGGATTGTAGGCGCCGCCCTATAC
CTTGTCTGCCTCCCCGCGTTGCGTCGCGGTGCATGGAGCCGGGCCACCTCGACCTGAATGGAAGCCGGCG
GCACCTCGCTAACGGATTCACCACTCCAAGAATTGGAGCCAATCAATTCTTGCGGAGAACTGTGAATGCG
CAAACCAACCCTTGGCAGAACATATCCATCGCGTCCGCCATCTCCAGCAGCCGCACGCGGCGCATCTCGG
GCAGCGTTGGGTCCTGGCCACGGGTGCGCATGATCGTGCTCCTGTCGTTGAGGACCCGGCTAGGCTGGCG
GGGTTGCCTTACTGGTTAGCAGAATGAATCACCGATACGCGAGCGAACGTGAAGCGACTGCTGCTGCAAA
ACGTCTGCGACCTGAGCAACAACATGAATGGTCTTCGGTTTCCGTGTTTCGTAAAGTCTGGAAACGCGGA
AGTCAGCGCCCTGCACCATTATGTTCCGGATCTGCATCGCAGGATGCTGCTGGCTACCCTGTGGAACACC
TACATCTGTATTAACGAAGCGCTGGCATTGACCCTGAGTGATTTTTCTCTGGTCCCGCCGCATCCATACC
GCCAGTTGTTTACCCTCACAACGTTCCAGTAACCGGGCATGTTCATCATCAGTAACCCGTATCGTGAGCA
TCCTCTCTCGTTTCATCGGTATCATTACCCCCATGAACAGAAATCCCCCTTACACGGAGGCATCAGTGAC
CAAACAGGAAAAAACCGCCCTTAACATGGCCCGCTTTATCAGAAGCCAGACATTAACGCTTCTGGAGAAA
CTCAACGAGCTGGACGCGGATGAACAGGCAGACATCTGTGAATCGCTTCACGACCACGCTGATGAGCTTT
ACCGCAGCTGCCTCGCGCGTTTCGGTGATGACGGTGAAAACCTCTGACACATGCAGCTCCCGGAGACGGT
CACAGCTTGTCTGTAAGCGGATGCCGGGAGCAGACAAGCCCGTCAGGGCGCGTCAGCGGGTGTTGGCGGG
TGTCGGGGCGCAGCCATGACCCAGTCACGTAGCGATAGCGGAGTGTATACTGGCTTAACTATGCGGCATC
AGAGCAGATTGTACTGAGAGTGCACCATTGCGGTGTGAAATACCGCACAGATGCGTAAGGAGAAAATACC
GCATCAGGCGCTCTTCCGCTTCCTCGCTCACTGACTCGCTGCGCTCGGTCGTTCGGCTGCGGCGAGCGGT
ATCAGCTCACTCAAAGGCGGTAATACGGTTATCCACAGAATCAGGGGATAACGCAGGAAAGAACATGTGA
GCAAAAGGCCAGCAAAAGGCCAGGAACCGTAAAAAGGCCGCGTTGCTGGCGTTTTTCCATAGGCTCCGCC
CCCCTGACGAGCATCACAAAAATCGACGCTCAAGTCAGAGGTGGCGAAACCCGACAGGACTATAAAGATA
CCAGGCGTTTCCCCCTGGAAGCTCCCTCGTGCGCTCTCCTGTTCCGACCCTGCCGCTTACCGGATACCTG
TCCGCCTTTCTCCCTTCGGGAAGCGTGGCGCTTTCTCATAGCTCACGCTGTAGGTATCTCAGTTCGGTGT
AGGTCGTTCGCTCCAAGCTGGGCTGTGTGCACGAACCCCCCGTTCAGCCCGACCGCTGCGCCTTATCCGG
TAACTATCGTCTTGAGTCCAACCCGGTAAGACACGACTTATCGCCACTGGCAGCAGCCACTGGTAACAGG
ATTAGCAGAGCGAGGTATGTAGGCGGTGCTACAGAGTTCTTGAAGTGGTGGCCTAACTACGGCTACACTA
GAAGGACAGTATTTGGTATCTGCGCTCTGCTGAAGCCAGTTACCTTCGGAAAAAGAGTTGGTAGCTCTTG
ATCCGGCAAACAAACCACCGCTGGTAGCGGTGGTTTTTTTGTTTGCAAGCAGCAGATTACGCGCAGAAAA
AAAGGATCTCAAGAAGATCCTTTGATCTTTTCTACGGGGTCTGACGCTCAGTGGAACGAAAACTCACGTT
AAGGGATTTTGGTCATGAGATTATCAAAAAGGATCTTCACCTAGATCCTTTTAAATTAAAAATGAAGTTT
TAAATCAATCTAAAGTATATATGAGTAAACTTGGTCTGACAGTTACCAATGCTTAATCAGTGAGGCACCT
ATCTCAGCGATCTGTCTATTTCGTTCATCCATAGTTGCCTGACTCCCCGTCGTGTAGATAACTACGATAC
GGGAGGGCTTACCATCTGGCCCCAGTGCTGCAATGATACCGCGAGACCCACGCTCACCGGCTCCAGATTT
ATCAGCAATAAACCAGCCAGCCGGAAGGGCCGAGCGCAGAAGTGGTCCTGCAACTTTATCCGCCTCCATC
CAGTCTATTAATTGTTGCCGGGAAGCTAGAGTAAGTAGTTCGCCAGTTAATAGTTTGCGCAACGTTGTTG
CCATTGCTGCAGGCATCGTGGTGTCACGCTCGTCGTTTGGTATGGCTTCATTCAGCTCCGGTTCCCAACG
ATCAAGGCGAGTTACATGATCCCCCATGTTGTGCAAAAAAGCGGTTAGCTCCTTCGGTCCTCCGATCGTT
GTCAGAAGTAAGTTGGCCGCAGTGTTATCACTCATGGTTATGGCAGCACTGCATAATTCTCTTACTGTCA
TGCCATCCGTAAGATGCTTTTCTGTGACTGGTGAGTACTCAACCAAGTCATTCTGAGAATAGTGTATGCG
GCGACCGAGTTGCTCTTGCCCGGCGTCAACACGGGATAATACCGCGCCACATAGCAGAACTTTAAAAGTG
CTCATCATTGGAAAACGTTCTTCGGGGCGAAAACTCTCAAGGATCTTACCGCTGTTGAGATCCAGTTCGA
TGTAACCCACTCGTGCACCCAACTGATCTTCAGCATCTTTTACTTTCACCAGCGTTTCTGGGTGAGCAAA
AACAGGAAGGCAAAATGCCGCAAAAAAGGGAATAAGGGCGACACGGAAATGTTGAATACTCATACTCTTC
CTTTTTCAATATTATTGAAGCATTTATCAGGGTTATTGTCTCATGAGCGGATACATATTTGAATGTATTT
AGAAAAATAAACAAATAGGGGTTCCGCGCACATTTCCCCGAAAAGTGCCACCTGACGTCTAAGAAACCAT
TATTA
